Addgene plasmid #169564: pVH228-Tier1-OVanO2-PCMVmin2-SEAP
Purpose: Tier-1 vector encoding PVanO2-driven SEAP expression (OVanO2-PCMVmin-2-SEAP-pA).
Depositing lab: Martin Fussenegger. Depositing organization: ETH Zurich (Swiss Federal Institute of Technology). Publication: A versatile plasmid architecture for mammalian synthetic biology (VAMSyB). Haellman V, Strittmatter T, Bertschi A, Stucheli P, Fussenegger M. Metab Eng. 2021 Jul;66:41-50. doi: 10.1016/j.ymben.2021.04.003. Epub 2021 Apr 18. PubMed 33857582.
Backbone
  Vector backbone: pMM1 (pcDNA3.1-based)
  Backbone size w/o insert (bp): 4435
  Vector type: Mammalian Expression
  Selectable markers: Neomycin (select with G418)
Growth in bacteria
  Bacterial resistance: Ampicillin, 100 μg/mL
  Growth temperature: 37°C
  Growth strain: DH5alpha
  Copy number: High Copy
Gene/Insert
  Gene/Insert name: vanillic acid-controlled SEAP production (alt name: VanOFF-SEAP)
  Species: H. sapiens (human)
  Promoter: VanO2-PCMVmin
  Cloning method: Restriction Enzyme; 5′ cloning site Unknown (unknown if destroyed)
  Sequencing primers: 5′ AmpStart; 3′ BGH-rev
Terms and licenses: Academic/Nonprofit Terms; Industry Terms: Not Available to Industry
How to cite: pVH228-Tier1-OVanO2-PCMVmin2-SEAP was a gift from Martin Fussenegger (Addgene plasmid # 169564 ; http://n2t.net/addgene:169564 ; RRID:Addgene_169564)
