[The description below was written by a language model from this plasmid's Addgene catalogue record and pLannotate feature annotations shown in this document.]
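Description:
pVH228-Tier1-OVanO2-PCMVmin2-SEAP is a 6.3 kb mammalian expression plasmid built on pMM1, a pcDNA3.1-derived backbone, and belongs to the "Tier 1" level of the VAMSyB modular plasmid architecture for mammalian synthetic biology. It is propagated in E. coli as a high-copy plasmid through a ColE1/pUC-type origin with ampicillin selection (AmpR with its bla promoter). It also carries an f1 phage origin and remnants of the lac promoter/operator region. For selection in mammalian cells, an SV40 enhancer/early promoter drives the neomycin phosphotransferase gene, terminated by an SV40 polyadenylation signal, which allows G418 selection. The short ble fragment annotated after neo probably reflects residual sequence from the transposon that neo comes from, not a functional marker.

The payload is a single reporter cassette described as OVanO2-PCMVmin-2-SEAP-pA. A minimal CMV promoter, which has little activity on its own, is placed downstream of VanO2 operator sites. The automated annotation does not detect these sites, but the catalogue entry names them in the promoter. This chimeric promoter controls human placental secreted alkaline phosphatase (annotated as an ALPP fragment, consistent with the truncated, secreted form), followed by the bGH polyadenylation signal. A T7 promoter and a short match to an HIV-1 LTR lie between the minimal promoter and the coding sequence, the latter probably an incidental hit.

The alternative name VanOFF-SEAP indicates a vanillic acid-repressible design. A VanR-based transactivator supplied from a separate construct would bind the operators and activate SEAP expression, and vanillic acid would release it and shut expression off. The plasmid therefore serves as an easily assayed secreted readout for vanillic acid-responsive gene switches.
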