Features (pLannotate 1.2.2; 18 found; start..end, strand, type, name):
     73..89      -  protein_bind   lac operator: The lac repressor binds to the lac operator to inhibit transcription in E. coli. This inhibition can be relieved by adding lactose or isopropyl-β-D-thiogalactopyranoside (IPTG). lac repressor encoded by lacI
     97..127     -  promoter       lac promoter: promoter for the E. coli lac operon
    142..163     -  protein_bind   CAP binding site: CAP binding activates transcription in the presence of cAMP. E. coli catabolite activator protein
    176..268     -  CDS            lacI (fragment): lac repressor; lacI; The lac repressor binds to the lac operator to inhibit transcription in E. coli. This inhibition can be relieved by adding lactose or isopropyl-β-D-thiogalactopyranoside (IPTG).
    451..1039    -  rep_origin     ori: high-copy-number ColE1/pMB1/pBR322/pUC origin of replication
   1210..2070    -  CDS            AmpR: β-lactamase; bla; confers resistance to ampicillin, carbenicillin, and related antibiotics
   2071..2175    -  promoter       AmpR promoter: bla
   2291..2325    +  promoter       minimal CMV promoter (fragment): human cytomegalovirus (CMV) immediate early promoter
   2349..2382    +  LTR            5' LTR (truncated) (fragment): truncated 5' long terminal repeat (LTR) from HIV-1
   2398..2416    +  promoter       T7 promoter: promoter for bacteriophage T7 RNA polymerase
   2514..3998    +  CDS            ALPP (fragment): PPB1_HUMAN - Also known as PLAP. Experimental evidence at protein level: Swiss-Prot protein existence level 1. From Homo sapiens (Human).
   4080..4304    +  polyA_signal   bGH poly(A) signal: bovine growth hormone polyadenylation signal
   4308..4329    +  promoter       SV40 promoter (fragment): SV40 enhancer and early promoter
   4350..4778    +  rep_origin     f1 ori (sequence partly withheld): f1 bacteriophage origin of replication; arrow indicates direction of (+) strand synthesis
   4792..5121    +  promoter       SV40 promoter: SV40 enhancer and early promoter
   5188..5979    +  CDS            neo: KKA2_KLEPN - Also known as kan, nptII. Experimental evidence at protein level: Swiss-Prot protein existence level 1. Resistance to kanamycin, neomycin, paromomycin, ribostamycin, butirosin and gentamicin B. From Klebsiella pneumoniae.
   6003..6161    +  CDS            ble (fragment): BLE_KLEPN - Experimental evidence at protein level: Swiss-Prot protein existence level 1. Binding protein with a strong affinity to the bleomycin family of antibiotics. Binds to CL990; an antimitotic-antibiotic compound. From Klebsiella pneumoniae.
   6156..6277    +  polyA_signal   SV40 poly(A) signal: SV40 polyadenylation signal
>Addgene plasmid #169564 | pVH228-Tier1-OVanO2-PCMVmin2-SEAP | addgene full sequence | sequence record 366599 | Addgene NGS Result
TCATGTCTGTATACCGTCGACCTCTAGCTAGAGCTTGGCGTAATCATGGTCATAGCTGTTTCCTGTGTGA
AATTGTTATCCGCTCACAATTCCACACAACATACGAGCCGGAAGCATAAAGTGTAAAGCCTGGGGTGCCT
AATGAGTGAGCTAACTCACATTAATTGCGTTGCGCTCACTGCCCGCTTTCCAGTCGGGAAACCTGTCGTG
CCAGCTGCATTAATGAATCGGCCAACGCGCGGGGAGAGGCGGTTTGCGTATTGGGCGCTCTTCCGCTTCC
TCGCTCACTGACTCGCTGCGCTCGGTCGTTCGGCTGCGGCGAGCGGTATCAGCTCACTCAAAGGCGGTAA
TACGGTTATCCACAGAATCAGGGGATAACGCAGGAAAGAACATGTGAGCAAAAGGCCAGCAAAAGGCCAG
GAACCGTAAAAAGGCCGCGTTGCTGGCGTTTTTCCATAGGCTCCGCCCCCCTGACGAGCATCACAAAAAT
CGACGCTCAAGTCAGAGGTGGCGAAACCCGACAGGACTATAAAGATACCAGGCGTTTCCCCCTGGAAGCT
CCCTCGTGCGCTCTCCTGTTCCGACCCTGCCGCTTACCGGATACCTGTCCGCCTTTCTCCCTTCGGGAAG
CGTGGCGCTTTCTCATAGCTCACGCTGTAGGTATCTCAGTTCGGTGTAGGTCGTTCGCTCCAAGCTGGGC
TGTGTGCACGAACCCCCCGTTCAGCCCGACCGCTGCGCCTTATCCGGTAACTATCGTCTTGAGTCCAACC
CGGTAAGACACGACTTATCGCCACTGGCAGCAGCCACTGGTAACAGGATTAGCAGAGCGAGGTATGTAGG
CGGTGCTACAGAGTTCTTGAAGTGGTGGCCTAACTACGGCTACACTAGAAGAACAGTATTTGGTATCTGC
GCTCTGCTGAAGCCAGTTACCTTCGGAAAAAGAGTTGGTAGCTCTTGATCCGGCAAACAAACCACCGCTG
GTAGCGGTGGTTTTTTTGTTTGCAAGCAGCAGATTACGCGCAGAAAAAAAGGATCTCAAGAAGATCCTTT
GATCTTTTCTACGGGGTCTGACGCTCAGTGGAACGAAAACTCACGTTAAGGGATTTTGGTCATGAGATTA
TCAAAAAGGATCTTCACCTAGATCCTTTTAAATTAAAAATGAAGTTTTAAATCAATCTAAAGTATATATG
AGTAAACTTGGTCTGACAGTTACCAATGCTTAATCAGTGAGGCACCTATCTCAGCGATCTGTCTATTTCG
TTCATCCATAGTTGCCTGACTCCCCGTCGTGTAGATAACTACGATACGGGAGGGCTTACCATCTGGCCCC
AGTGCTGCAATGATACCGCGAGACCCACGCTCACCGGCTCCAGATTTATCAGCAATAAACCAGCCAGCCG
GAAGGGCCGAGCGCAGAAGTGGTCCTGCAACTTTATCCGCCTCCATCCAGTCTATTAATTGTTGCCGGGA
AGCTAGAGTAAGTAGTTCGCCAGTTAATAGTTTGCGCAACGTTGTTGCCATTGCTACAGGCATCGTGGTG
TCACGCTCGTCGTTTGGTATGGCTTCATTCAGCTCCGGTTCCCAACGATCAAGGCGAGTTACATGATCCC
CCATGTTGTGCAAAAAAGCGGTTAGCTCCTTCGGTCCTCCGATCGTTGTCAGAAGTAAGTTGGCCGCAGT
GTTATCACTCATGGTTATGGCAGCACTGCATAATTCTCTTACTGTCATGCCATCCGTAAGATGCTTTTCT
GTGACTGGTGAGTACTCAACCAAGTCATTCTGAGAATAGTGTATGCGGCGACCGAGTTGCTCTTGCCCGG
CGTCAATACGGGATAATACCGCGCCACATAGCAGAACTTTAAAAGTGCTCATCATTGGAAAACGTTCTTC
GGGGCGAAAACTCTCAAGGATCTTACCGCTGTTGAGATCCAGTTCGATGTAACCCACTCGTGCACCCAAC
TGATCTTCAGCATCTTTTACTTTCACCAGCGTTTCTGGGTGAGCAAAAACAGGAAGGCAAAATGCCGCAA
AAAAGGGAATAAGGGCGACACGGAAATGTTGAATACTCATACTCTTCCTTTTTCAATATTATTGAAGCAT
TTATCAGGGTTATTGTCTCATGAGCGGATACATATTTGAATGTATTTAGAAAAATAAACAAATAGGGGTT
CCGCGCACATTTCCCCGAAAAGTGCCACCTGACGTCGACGGATCGGGAGATCTCCACGCGTGGTACCATT
GGATCCAATAGCGCTATTGGATCCAATGATACTCTCGAGTATGTCGAGGTGGCGTGTACGGTGGGAGGCC
TATATAAGCAGAGCTCGTTTAGTGAACCGTCAGATCGCGAGCTCTCTGGCTAACTAGAGAACCCACTGCT
TACTGGCTTATCGAAATTAATACGACTCACTATAGGGAGACCCAAGCTGTTCGAAGCGGAATTCACCATG
ACTAGTTGGCTGTGGCTGGTGCTGCTGCTGCTGTGCCTGGCCGGCAACGTGCAGGCCGCTAGTATCATCC
CCGTGGAGGAGGAGAACCCCGACTTCTGGAACAGAGAGGCCGCCGAGGCCCTGGGCGCCGCCAAGAAGCT
GCAGCCCGCCCAGACCGCCGCCAAGAACCTGATCATCTTCCTGGGCGACGGCATGGGCGTGAGCACCGTG
ACCGCCGCCAGAATCCTGAAGGGCCAGAAGAAGGACAAGCTGGGCCCCGAGATCCCCCTGGCCATGGACA
GATTCCCCTACGTGGCCCTGAGCAAGACCTACAACGTGGACAAGCACGTGCCCGACAGCGGCGCCACCGC
CACCGCCTACCTGTGCGGCGTGAAGGGCAACTTCCAGACCATCGGCCTGAGCGCCGCCGCCAGATTCAAC
CAGTGCAACACCACCAGAGGCAACGAGGTGATCAGCGTGATGAACAGAGCCAAGAAGGCCGGCAAGAGCG
TGGGCGTGGTGACCACCACCAGAGTGCAGCACGCCAGCCCCGCCGGCACCTACGCCCACACCGTGAACAG
AAACTGGTACAGCGACGCCGACGTGCCCGCCAGCGCCAGACAGGAGGGCTGCCAGGACATCGCCACCCAG
CTGATCAGCAACATGGACATCGACGTGATCCTGGGCGGCGGCAGAAAGTACATGTTCAGAATGGGCACCC
CCGACCCCGAGTACCCCGACGACTACAGCCAGGGCGGCACCAGACTGGACGGCAAGAACCTGGTGCAGGA
GTGGCTGGCCAAGAGACAGGGCGCCAGATACGTGTGGAACAGAACCGAGCTGATGCAGGCCAGCCTGGAC
CCCAGCGTGACCCACCTGATGGGCCTGTTCGAGCCCGGCGACATGAAGTACGAGATCCACAGAGACAGCA
CCCTGGACCCCAGCCTGATGGAGATGACCGAGGCCGCCCTGAGACTGCTGAGCAGAAACCCCAGAGGCTT
CTTCCTGTTCGTGGAGGGCGGCAGAATCGACCACGGCCACCACGAGAGCAGAGCCTACAGAGCCCTGACC
GAGACCATCATGTTCGACGACGCCATCGAGAGAGCCGGCCAGCTGACCAGCGAGGAGGACACCCTGAGCC
TGGTGACCGCCGACCACAGCCACGTGTTCAGCTTCGGCGGCTACCCCCTGAGAGGCAGCAGCATCTTCGG
CCTGGCCCCCGGCAAGGCCAGAGACAGAAAGGCCTACACCGTGCTGCTGTACGGCAACGGCCCCGGCTAC
GTGCTGAAGGACGGCGCCAGACCCGACGTGACCGAGAGCGAGAGCGGCAGCCCCGAGTACAGACAGCAGA
GCGCCGTGCCCCTGGACGAGGAGACCCACGCCGGCGAGGACGTGGCCGTGTTCGCCAGAGGCCCCCAGGC
CCACCTGGTGCACGGCGTGCAGGAGCAGACCTTCATCGCCCACGTGATGGCCTTCGCCGCCTGCCTGGAG
CCCTACACCGCCTGCGACCTGGCCCCCCCCGCCGGCACCACCGACGCCGCCCACCCCGGCTACAGCAGAG
TGGGCGCCGCCGGCAGATTCGAGCAGACCGCTAGCGGATCCACCGGTGTCTAGAAAGCTTTGAGGCCGGC
CTGCAGGGATCAGCCTCGACTGTGCCTTCTAGTTGCCAGCCATCTGTTGTTTGCCCCTCCCCCGTGCCTT
CCTTGACCCTGGAAGGTGCCACTCCCACTGTCCTTTCCTAATAAAATGAGGAAATTGCATCGCATTGTCT
GAGTAGGTGTCATTCTATTCTGGGGGGTGGGGTGGGGCAGGACAGCAAGGGGGAGGATTGGGAAGACAAT
AGCAGGCATGCTGGGGATGCGGTGGGCTCTATGGCTTCTGAGGCGGAAAGAACCAGCTGGGGCTCTAGGG
GGTATCCCC
[124 nt withheld, positions 4350-4473]
C
[91 nt withheld, positions 4475-4565]
A
[49 nt withheld, positions 4567-4615]
CCTTTGACGTTGGAGTCCACGTTCTTT
[37 nt withheld, positions 4643-4679]
ACCCTATCTCGGTCTATTCTTTTGATTTATAAGGGATTTTGCCGATTTCGGCCTATTGGTTAAAAAATGA
GCTGATTTAACAAAAATTTAACGCGAATTAATTCTGTGGAATGTGTGTCAGTTAGGGTGTGGAAAGTCCC
CAGGCTCCCCAGCAGGCAGAAGTATGCAAAGCATGCATCTCAATTAGTCAGCAACCAGGTGTGGAAAGTC
CCCAGGCTCCCCAGCAGGCAGAAGTATGCAAAGCATGCATCTCAATTAGTCAGCAACCATAGTCCCGCCC
CTAACTCCGCCCATCCCGCCCCTAACTCCGCCCAGTTCCGCCCATTCTCCGCCCCATGGCTGACTAATTT
TTTTTATTTATGCAGAGGCCGAGGCCGCCTCTGCCTCTGAGCTATTCCAGAAGTAGTGAGGAGGCTTTTT
TGGAGGCCTAGGCTTTTGCAAAAAGCTCCCGGGAGCTTGTATATCCATTTTCGGATCTGATCAAGAGACA
GGATGAGGATCGTTTCGCATGATTGAACAAGATGGATTGCACGCAGGTTCTCCGGCCGCTTGGGTGGAGA
GGCTATTCGGCTATGACTGGGCACAACAGACAATCGGCTGCTCTGATGCCGCCGTGTTCCGGCTGTCAGC
GCAGGGGCGCCCGGTTCTTTTTGTCAAGACCGACCTGTCCGGTGCCCTGAATGAACTGCAGGACGAGGCA
GCGCGGCTATCGTGGCTGGCCACGACGGGCGTTCCTTGCGCAGCTGTGCTCGACGTTGTCACTGAAGCGG
GAAGGGACTGGCTGCTATTGGGCGAAGTGCCGGGGCAGGATCTCCTGTCATCTCACCTTGCTCCTGCCGA
GAAAGTATCCATCATGGCTGATGCAATGCGGCGGCTGCATACGCTTGATCCGGCTACCTGCCCATTCGAC
CACCAAGCGAAACATCGCATCGAGCGAGCACGTACTCGGATGGAAGCCGGTCTTGTCGATCAGGATGATC
TGGACGAAGAGCATCAGGGGCTCGCGCCAGCCGAACTGTTCGCCAGGCTCAAGGCGCGCATGCCCGACGG
CGAGGATCTCGTCGTGACCCATGGCGATGCCTGCTTGCCGAATATCATGGTGGAAAATGGCCGCTTTTCT
GGATTCATCGACTGTGGCCGGCTGGGTGTGGCGGACCGCTATCAGGACATAGCGTTGGCTACCCGTGATA
TTGCTGAAGAGCTTGGCGGCGAATGGGCTGACCGCTTCCTCGTGCTTTACGGTATCGCCGCTCCCGATTC
GCAGCGCATCGCCTTCTATCGCCTTCTTGACGAGTTCTTCTGAGCGGGACTCTGGGGTTCGAAATGACCG
ACCAAGCGACGCCCAACCTGCCATCACGAGATTTCGATTCCACCGCCGCCTTCTATGAAAGGTTGGGCTT
CGGAATCGTTTTCCGGGACGCCGGCTGGATGATCCTCCAGCGCGGGGATCTCATGCTGGAGTTCTTCGCC
CACCCCAACTTGTTTATTGCAGCTTATAATGGTTACAAATAAAGCAATAGCATCACAAATTTCACAAATA
AAGCATTTTTTTCACTGCATTCTAGTTGTGGTTTGTCCAAACTCATCAATGTATCTTA
